Addgene plasmid #42824: TAL3361
Depositing lab: Keith Joung. Depositing organization: Massachusetts General Hospital. Publication: Targeted gene disruption in somatic zebrafish cells using engineered TALENs. Sander JD, Cade L, Khayter C, Reyon D, Peterson RT, Joung JK, Yeh JR. Nat Biotechnol. 2011 Aug 5;29(8):697-8. doi: 10.1038/nbt.1934. PubMed 21822241.
Backbone
  Vector backbone: JDS70
  Backbone manufacturer: Addgene plasmid #32285
  Backbone size w/o insert (bp): 6447
  Vector type: Mammalian Expression ; T7
Growth in bacteria
  Bacterial resistance: Ampicillin, 100 μg/mL
  Growth temperature: 37°C
  Growth strain: XL1 Blue
  Copy number: High Copy
Gene/Insert
  Gene/Insert name: ZebrafishCommunity-slc50a1-right (alt name: slc50a1)
  Species: D. rerio (zebrafish)
  Insert size (bp): 1640
  Entrez Gene: slc50a1 (a.k.a. rag1ap1, zgc:113092)
  Promoter: CMV
  Tag / fusion protein: 3X Flag (N terminal on backbone); WT FOKI (C terminal on backbone)
  Cloning method: Restriction Enzyme; 5′ cloning site N/A (destroyed during cloning); 3′ cloning site N/A (destroyed during cloning)
  Sequencing primers: 5′ CMV-F; 3′ BGH-rev
Terms and licenses: Academic/Nonprofit Terms; Industry Terms: Not Available to Industry
Depositor comments: Target binding site: TGAACATCCCGACGGTGA It is strongly recommended that users perform a diagnostic digest to verify this plasmid prior to use. For example, a double digest of the plasmid with BamHI and KpnI should result in two bands at 2.3kb and 5.8kb.
How to cite: TAL3361 was a gift from Keith Joung (Addgene plasmid # 42824 ; http://n2t.net/addgene:42824 ; RRID:Addgene_42824)
