[The description below was written by a language model from this plasmid's Addgene catalogue record.]
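Description:
TAL3361 is a TALEN expression plasmid built on the JDS70 backbone (about 6.4 kb without insert), a vector listed as suitable for mammalian expression and for T7-driven use. It is maintained in E. coli as a high-copy plasmid under ampicillin selection. The roughly 1.6 kb insert, named ZebrafishCommunity-slc50a1-right, is not the zebrafish gene itself. It encodes an engineered TAL effector repeat array designed to recognise a DNA site within the zebrafish slc50a1 locus (also known as rag1ap1). The array was cloned by restriction enzyme methods that destroyed both junction sites.

The backbone supplies the elements flanking the repeat array: an N-terminal 3X Flag epitope tag for detection of the protein, and a C-terminal wild-type FokI nuclease domain. Expression is driven by the CMV promoter, and the use of a BGH reverse sequencing primer suggests a BGH polyadenylation region downstream, although no feature table is provided to confirm this. The T7 designation indicates that the coding region can also be transcribed in vitro to produce mRNA, which is the usual delivery route for nucleases in zebrafish embryos.

Because FokI cleaves only as a dimer, this "right" monomer is meant to be used with a matching "left" TALEN that binds the opposite half-site. Together they introduce a double-strand break in the spacer between the two sites. Error-prone repair of that break produces insertions or deletions, allowing targeted disruption of slc50a1, consistent with the associated work on gene disruption in somatic zebrafish cells. The depositor recommends confirming the plasmid by diagnostic digest before use.
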