>Addgene plasmid #42824 | TAL3361 | depositor partial sequence | sequence record 57944 | TAL3361 sequence 2430 bps
TCTAGAGCTAGCACCATGGACTACAAAGACCATGACGGTGATTATAAAGATCATGACATCGATTACAAGG
ATGACGATGACAAGATGGCCCCCAAGAAGAAGAGGAAGGTGGGCATTCACCGCGGGGTACCTATGGTGGA
CTTGAGGACACTCGGTTATTCGCAACAGCAACAGGAGAAAATCAAGCCTAAGGTCAGGAGCACCGTCGCG
CAACACCACGAGGCGCTTGTGGGGCATGGCTTCACTCATGCGCATATTGTCGCGCTTTCACAGCACCCTG
CGGCGCTTGGGACGGTGGCTGTCAAATACCAAGATATGATTGCGGCCCTGCCCGAAGCCACGCACGAGGC
AATTGTAGGGGTCGGTAAACAGTGGTCGGGAGCGCGAGCACTTGAGGCGCTGCTGACTGTGGCGGGTGAG
CTTAGGGGGCCTCCGCTCCAGCTCGACACCGGGCAGCTGCTGAAGATCGCGAAGAGAGGGGGAGTAACAG
CGGTAGAGGCAGTGCACGCCTGGCGCAATGCGCTCACCGGGGCCCCCTTGAACCTGACCCCAGACCAGGT
AGTCGCAATCGCGAACAATAATGGGGGAAAGCAAGCCCTGGAAACCGTGCAAAGGTTGTTGCCGGTCCTT
TGTCAAGACCACGGCCTTACACCGGAGCAAGTCGTGGCCATTGCAAGCAACATCGGTGGCAAACAGGCTC
TTGAGACGGTTCAGAGACTTCTCCCAGTTCTCTGTCAAGCCCACGGGCTGACTCCCGATCAAGTTGTAGC
GATTGCGTCGAACATTGGAGGGAAACAAGCATTGGAGACTGTCCAACGGCTCCTTCCCGTGTTGTGTCAA
GCCCACGGTTTGACGCCTGCACAAGTGGTCGCCATCGCCAGCCATGATGGCGGTAAGCAGGCGCTGGAAA
CAGTACAGCGCCTGCTGCCTGTACTGTGCCAGGATCATGGACTGACCCCAGACCAGGTAGTCGCAATCGC
GTCGAACATTGGGGGAAAGCAAGCCCTGGAAACCGTGCAAAGGTTGTTGCCGGTCCTTTGTCAAGACCAC
GGCCTTACACCGGAGCAAGTCGTGGCCATTGCAAGCAATGGGGGTGGCAAACAGGCTCTTGAGACGGTTC
AGAGACTTCTCCCAGTTCTCTGTCAAGCCCACGGGCTGACTCCCGATCAAGTTGTAGCGATTGCGTCGCA
TGACGGAGGGAAACAAGCATTGGAGACTGTCCAACGGCTCCTTCCCGTGTTGTGTCAAGCCCACGGTTTG
ACGCCTGCACAAGTGGTCGCCATCGCCAGCCATGATGGCGGTAAGCAGGCGCTGGAAACAGTACAGCGCC
TGCTGCCTGTACTGTGCCAGGATCATGGACTGACCCCAGACCAGGTAGTCGCAATCGCGTCACATGACGG
GGGAAAGCAAGCCCTGGAAACCGTGCAAAGGTTGTTGCCGGTCCTTTGTCAAGACCACGGCCTTACACCG
GAGCAAGTCGTGGCCATTGCAAATAATAACGGTGGCAAACAGGCTCTTGAGACGGTTCAGAGACTTCTCC
CAGTTCTCTGTCAAGCCCACGGGCTGACTCCCGATCAAGTTGTAGCGATTGCGTCGAACATTGGAGGGAA
ACAAGCATTGGAGACTGTCCAACGGCTCCTTCCCGTGTTGTGTCAAGCCCACGGTTTGACGCCTGCACAA
GTGGTCGCCATCGCCAGCCATGATGGCGGTAAGCAGGCGCTGGAAACAGTACAGCGCCTGCTGCCTGTAC
TGTGCCAGGATCATGGACTGACCCCAGACCAGGTAGTCGCAATCGCGAACAATAATGGGGGAAAGCAAGC
CCTGGAAACCGTGCAAAGGTTGTTGCCGGTCCTTTGTCAAGACCACGGCCTTACACCGGAGCAAGTCGTG
GCCATTGCAAATAATAACGGTGGCAAACAGGCTCTTGAGACGGTTCAGAGACTTCTCCCAGTTCTCTGTC
AAGCCCACGGGCTGACTCCCGATCAAGTTGTAGCGATTGCGTCCAACGGTGGAGGGAAACAAGCATTGGA
GACTGTCCAACGGCTCCTTCCCGTGTTGTGTCAAGCCCACGGTTTGACGCCTGCACAAGTGGTCGCCATC
GCCAACAACAACGGCGGTAAGCAGGCGCTGGAAACAGTACAGCGCCTGCTGCCTGTACTGTGCCAGGATC
ATGGACTGACACCCGAACAGGTGGTCGCCATTGCTTCTAACATCGGAGGACGGCCAGCCTTGGAGTCCAT
CGTAGCCCAATTGTCCAGGCCCGATCCCGCGTTGGCTGCGTTAACGAATGACCATCTGGTGGCGTTGGCA
TGTCTTGGTGGACGACCCGCGCTCGATGCAGTCAAAAAGGGTCTGCCTCATGCTCCCGCATTGATCAAAA
GAACCAACCGGCGGATTCCCGAGAGAACTTCCCATCGAGTCGCGGGATCC
