>Addgene plasmid #42824 | TAL3361 | addgene partial sequence | sequence record 60808 | JDS-TALEN-F 5'-TAGGGGTCGGTAAACAGTGG-3'
TGTGGCGGGTGAGCTTAGGGGGCCTCCGCTCCAGCTCGACACCGGGCAGCTGCTGAAGATCGCGAAGAGA
GGGGGAGTAACAGCGGTAGAGGCAGTGCACGCCTGGCGCAATGCGCTCACCGGGGCCCCCTTGAACCTGA
CCCCAGACCAGGTAGTCGCAATCGCGAACAATAATGGGGGAAAGCAAGCCCTGGAAACCGTGCAAAGGTT
GTTGCCGGTCCTTTGTCAAGACCACGGCCTTACACCGGAGCAAGTCGTGGCCATTGCAAGCAACATCGGT
GGCAAACAGGCTCTTGAGACGGTTCAGAGACTTCTCCCAGTTCTCTGTCAAGCCCACGGGCTGACTCCCG
ATCAAGTTGTAGCGATTGCGTCGAACATTGGAGGGAAACAAGCATTGGAGACTGTCCAACGGCTCCTTCC
CGTGTTGTGTCAAGCCCACGGTTTGACGCCTGCACAAGTGGTCGCCATCGCCAGCCATGATGGCGGTAAG
CAGGCGCTGGAAACAGTACAGCGCCTGCTGCCTGTACTGTGCCAGGATCATGGACTGACCCCAGACCAGG
TAGTCGCAATCGCGTCGAACATTGGGGGAAAGCAAGCCCTGGAAACCGTGCAAAGGTTGTTGCCGGTCCT
TTGTCAAGACCACGGCCTTACACCGGAGCAAGTCGTGGCCATTGCAAGCAATGGGGGTGGCAAACAGGCT
CTTGAGACGGTTCAGAGACTTCTCCCAGTTCTCTGTCAAGCCCACGGGCTGACTCCCGATCAAGTTGTAG
CGATTGCGTCGCATGACGGAGGGAAACAAGCATTGGAGACTGTCCAACGGCTCCTTCCCGTGTTGTGTCA
AGCCCACGGTTTGACGCCTGCACAAGTGGTCGCCATCGCCAGCCATGATGGCGGTAAGCAGGCGCTGGAA
ACAGTACAGCGCCTGCTGCCTGTACTGTGCCAGGATC
